>Addgene plasmid #113036 | pAAV-CMV-CASANOVA | depositor full sequence | sequence record 218013 | pAAV-CMV-CASANOVA sequence 4973 bps
CTAAATTGTAAGCGTTAATATTTTGTTAAAATTCGCGTTAAATTTTTGTTAAATCAGCTCATTTTTTAAC
CAATAGGCCGAAATCGGCAAAATCCCTTATAAATCAAAAGAATAGACCGAGATAGGGT
[37 nt withheld, positions 129-165]
AAAGAACGTGGACTCCAACGTCAAAGG
[49 nt withheld, positions 193-241]
T
[91 nt withheld, positions 243-333]
G
[124 nt withheld, positions 335-458]
CCCATTCGCCATTCAGGCTGCGCAACTGTTGGGAAGGGCGATCGGTGCGGGCCTCTTCGCTATTACGCCA
GCTGGCGAAAGGGGGATGTGCTGCAAGGCGATTAAGTTGGGTAACGCCAGGGTTTTCCCAGTCACGACGT
TGTAAAACGACGGCCAGTGAGCGCGCGTAATACGACTCACTATAGGGCGAATTGGAGCTCTCTAGAATGC
AGGGGGGGGGGGGGGGGGGGGCCACTCCCTCTCTGCGCGCTCGCTCGCTCACTGAGGCCGGGCGACCAAA
GGTCGCCCGACGCCCGGGCTTTGCCCGGGCGGCCTCAGTGAGCGAGCGAGCGCGCAGAGAGGGAGTGGCC
AACTCCATCACTAGGGGTTCCTAGATCTGATATCGTCGACGACATTGATTATTGACTAGTTATTAATAGT
AATCAATTACGGGGTCATTAGTTCATAGCCCATATATGGAGTTCCGCGTTACATAACTTACGGTAAATGG
CCCGCCTGGCTGACCGCCCAACGACCCCCGCCCATTGACGTCAATAATGACGTATGTTCCCATAGTAACG
CCAATAGGGACTTTCCATTGACGTCAATGGGTGGAGTATTTACGGTAAACTGCCCACTTGGCAGTACATC
AAGTGTATCATATGCCAAGTACGCCCCCTATTGACGTCAATGACGGTAAATGGCCCGCCTGGCATTATGC
CCAGTACATGACCTTATGGGACTTTCCTACTTGGCAGTACATCTACGTATTAGTCATCGCTATTACCATG
GTGATGCGGTTTTGGCAGTACATCAATGGGCGTGGATAGCGGTTTGACTCACGGGGATTTCCAAGTCTCC
ACCCCATTGACGTCAATGGGAGTTTGTTTTGGCACCAAAATCAACGGGACTTTCCAAAATGTCGTAACAA
CTCCGCCCCATTGACGCAAATGGGCGGTAGGCGTGTACGGTGGGAGGTCTATATAAGCAGAGCTCTCTGG
CTAACTAGAGAACCCACTGCTTACTGGCTTATCGAAATTAATACGACTCACTATAGGGAGACCCAAGCTG
GCTAGCATGGCCCCGAAGAAAAAGCGAAAGGTGGGCGGAAGCGGAGGTTCCATGAACATTAACGACCTGA
TTCGGGAAATAAAGAACAAGGACTACACGGTCAAGCTGTCAGGCACCGACTCCAACTCTATAACACAGCT
CATTATAAGGGTTAATAATGATGGCAACGAATATGTCATCTCTGAATCCGAGAATGAATCAATCGTGGAG
AAATTCATCAGTGCATTTAAAAACGGCTGGCTTGCTACAACTTTGGAGCGGATTGAGAAGAATTTCGTCA
TAACTGATCCCAGGTTGCCTGATAATCCTATAATATTCGCCTCCGATAGTTTTCTTCAACTTACGGAGTA
CTCCAGAGAGGAGATACTGGGAAGGAATTGCAGATTCCTCCAAGGTCCAGAAACTGATAGAGCTACTGTG
AGGAAGATACGGGATGCCATTGACAATCAAACTGAAGTGACAGTGCAACTTATCAATTACACCAAGTCAG
GGAAAAAATTCTGGAACCTGTTCCATTTGCAACCCATGAGGGACCAAAAGGGCGATGTGCAATATTTCAT
AGGCGTTCAACTTGATGGTACTGAACACGTCAGAGATGCGGCGGAGCGAGAAGGAGTGATGCTGATTAAG
AAAACAGCAGAGAATATCGACGAAGCGGCGAAAGAGTTGTACGAAGATGAGGAAGAGTTCTACAATGATA
TGCAAACTATCACACTGAAATCTGAGCTGAACTAGCTCGAGCGGCCGCCACTGTGCTGGATATCTGCAGA
ATTCCACCACACTGGACTAGTGGATCCGAGCTCGGTACCAAGCTTAAGTTTAAACCGCTGATCAGCCTCG
ACTGTGCCTTCTAGTTGCCAGCCATCTGTTGTTTGCCCCTCCCCCGTGCCTTCCTTGACCCTGGAAGGTG
CCACTCCCACTGTCCTTTCCTAATAAAATGAGGAAATTGCATCGCATTGTCTGAGTAGGTGTCATTCTAT
TCTGGGGGGTGGGGTGGGGCAGGACAGCAAGGGGGAGGATTGGGAAGACAATAGCAGGCATGCTGGGGAT
GCGGTGGGCTCTATGGGGCGCGCCGATATCAGATCTGGCAAACCTAGATGATGGAGGTACCCACTCCCTC
TATGCGCGCTCGCTCACTCACTCGGCCCTGCCGGCCAGAGGCCGGCAGTCTGGAGACCTTTGGTCTCCAG
GGCCGAGTGAGTGAGCGAGCGCGCATAGAGGGAGTGGGTAGGACGCGTCCTGCAGGATGCATACTAGTGG
TACCCAGCTTTTGTTCCCTTTAGTGAGGGTTAATTGCGCGCTTGGCGTAATCATGGTCATAGCTGTTTCC
TGTGTGAAATTGTTATCCGCTCACAATTCCACACAACATACGAGCCGGAAGCATAAAGTGTAAAGCCTGG
GGTGCCTAATGAGTGAGCTAACTCACATTAATTGCGTTGCGCTCACTGCCCGCTTTCCAGTCGGGAAACC
TGTCGTGCCAGCTGCATTAATGAATCGGCCAACGCGCGGGGAGAGGCGGTTTGCGTATTGGGCGCTCTTC
CGCTTCCTCGCTCACTGACTCGCTGCGCTCGGTCGTTCGGCTGCGGCGAGCGGTATCAGCTCACTCAAAG
GCGGTAATACGGTTATCCACAGAATCAGGGGATAACGCAGGAAAGAACATGTGAGCAAAAGGCCAGCAAA
AGGCCAGGAACCGTAAAAAGGCCGCGTTGCTGGCGTTTTTCCATAGGCTCCGCCCCCCTGACGAGCATCA
CAAAAATCGACGCTCAAGTCAGAGGTGGCGAAACCCGACAGGACTATAAAGATACCAGGCGTTTCCCCCT
GGAAGCTCCCTCGTGCGCTCTCCTGTTCCGACCCTGCCGCTTACCGGATACCTGTCCGCCTTTCTCCCTT
CGGGAAGCGTGGCGCTTTCTCATAGCTCACGCTGTAGGTATCTCAGTTCGGTGTAGGTCGTTCGCTCCAA
GCTGGGCTGTGTGCACGAACCCCCCGTTCAGCCCGACCGCTGCGCCTTATCCGGTAACTATCGTCTTGAG
TCCAACCCGGTAAGACACGACTTATCGCCACTGGCAGCAGCCACTGGTAACAGGATTAGCAGAGCGAGGT
ATGTAGGCGGTGCTACAGAGTTCTTGAAGTGGTGGCCTAACTACGGCTACACTAGAAGGACAGTATTTGG
TATCTGCGCTCTGCTGAAGCCAGTTACCTTCGGAAAAAGAGTTGGTAGCTCTTGATCCGGCAAACAAACC
ACCGCTGGTAGCGGTGGTTTTTTTGTTTGCAAGCAGCAGATTACGCGCAGAAAAAAAGGATCTCAAGAAG
ATCCTTTGATCTTTTCTACGGGGTCTGACGCTCAGTGGAACGAAAACTCACGTTAAGGGATTTTGGTCAT
GAGATTATCAAAAAGGATCTTCACCTAGATCCTTTTAAATTAAAAATGAAGTTTTAAATCAATCTAAAGT
ATATATGAGTAAACTTGGTCTGACAGTTACCAATGCTTAATCAGTGAGGCACCTATCTCAGCGATCTGTC
TATTTCGTTCATCCATAGTTGCCTGACTCCCCGTCGTGTAGATAACTACGATACGGGAGGGCTTACCATC
TGGCCCCAGTGCTGCAATGATACCGCGAGACCCACGCTCACCGGCTCCAGATTTATCAGCAATAAACCAG
CCAGCCGGAAGGGCCGAGCGCAGAAGTGGTCCTGCAACTTTATCCGCCTCCATCCAGTCTATTAATTGTT
GCCGGGAAGCTAGAGTAAGTAGTTCGCCAGTTAATAGTTTGCGCAACGTTGTTGCCATTGCTACAGGCAT
CGTGGTGTCACGCTCGTCGTTTGGTATGGCTTCATTCAGCTCCGGTTCCCAACGATCAAGGCGAGTTACA
TGATCCCCCATGTTGTGCAAAAAAGCGGTTAGCTCCTTCGGTCCTCCGATCGTTGTCAGAAGTAAGTTGG
CCGCAGTGTTATCACTCATGGTTATGGCAGCACTGCATAATTCTCTTACTGTCATGCCATCCGTAAGATG
CTTTTCTGTGACTGGTGAGTACTCAACCAAGTCATTCTGAGAATAGTGTATGCGGCGACCGAGTTGCTCT
TGCCCGGCGTCAATACGGGATAATACCGCGCCACATAGCAGAACTTTAAAAGTGCTCATCATTGGAAAAC
GTTCTTCGGGGCGAAAACTCTCAAGGATCTTACCGCTGTTGAGATCCAGTTCGATGTAACCCACTCGTGC
ACCCAACTGATCTTCAGCATCTTTTACTTTCACCAGCGTTTCTGGGTGAGCAAAAACAGGAAGGCAAAAT
GCCGCAAAAAAGGGAATAAGGGCGACACGGAAATGTTGAATACTCATACTCTTCCTTTTTCAATATTATT
GAAGCATTTATCAGGGTTATTGTCTCATGAGCGGATACATATTTGAATGTATTTAGAAAAATAAACAAAT
AGGGGTTCCGCGCACATTTCCCCGAAAAGTGCCAC
Features (pLannotate 1.2.2; 19 found; start..end, strand, type, name):
     30..458     -  rep_origin     f1 ori (sequence partly withheld): f1 bacteriophage origin of replication; arrow indicates direction of (+) strand synthesis
    463..618     -  CDS            lacZα (fragment): LacZα fragment of β-galactosidase; lacZ fragment
    626..644     +  promoter       T7 promoter: promoter for bacteriophage T7 RNA polymerase
    670..690     +  promoter       chicken β-actin promoter (fragment): contains a 21-bp deletion relative to the standard chicken β-actin promoter
    688..795     +  repeat_region  AAV2 ITR (fragment): inverted terminal repeat of adeno-associated virus serotype 2 inverted
    849..1228    +  enhancer       CMV enhancer: human cytomegalovirus immediate early enhancer
   1229..1432    +  promoter       CMV promoter: human cytomegalovirus (CMV) immediate early promoter
   1428..1461    +  LTR            5' LTR (truncated) (fragment): truncated 5' long terminal repeat (LTR) from HIV-1
   1477..1495    +  promoter       T7 promoter: promoter for bacteriophage T7 RNA polymerase
   1770..2087    +  CDS            miniSOG: miniSOG is a basic (constitutively fluorescent) cyan fluorescent protein published in 2011, derived from Arabidopsis thaliana. It requires the cofactor flavin for fluorescence.
   2350..2574    +  polyA_signal   bGH poly(A) signal: bovine growth hormone polyadenylation signal
   2785..2803    -  promoter       T3 promoter: promoter for bacteriophage T3 RNA polymerase
   2848..2864    -  protein_bind   lac operator: The lac repressor binds to the lac operator to inhibit transcription in E. coli. This inhibition can be relieved by adding lactose or isopropyl-β-D-thiogalactopyranoside (IPTG). lac repressor encoded by lacI
   2872..2902    -  promoter       lac promoter: promoter for the E. coli lac operon
   2917..2938    -  protein_bind   CAP binding site: CAP binding activates transcription in the presence of cAMP. E. coli catabolite activator protein
   2951..3043    -  CDS            lacI (fragment): lac repressor; lacI; The lac repressor binds to the lac operator to inhibit transcription in E. coli. This inhibition can be relieved by adding lactose or isopropyl-β-D-thiogalactopyranoside (IPTG).
   3226..3814    -  rep_origin     ori: high-copy-number ColE1/pMB1/pBR322/pUC origin of replication
   3985..4845    -  CDS            AmpR: β-lactamase; bla; confers resistance to ampicillin, carbenicillin, and related antibiotics
   4846..4950    -  promoter       AmpR promoter: bla
