>Addgene plasmid #113036 | pAAV-CMV-CASANOVA | addgene full sequence | sequence record 226953 | Addgene NGS Result
AAATTGTAAGCGTTAATATTTTGTTAAAATTCGCGTTAAATTTTTGTTAAATCAGCTCATTTTTTAACCA
ATAGGCCGAAATCGGCAAAATCCCTTATAAATCAAAAGAATAGACCGAGATAGGGT
[37 nt withheld, positions 127-163]
AAAGAACGTGGACTCCAACGTCAAAGG
[49 nt withheld, positions 191-239]
T
[91 nt withheld, positions 241-331]
G
[124 nt withheld, positions 333-456]
CAGGTGCGCCATTCAGGCTGCGCAACTGTTGGGAAGGGCGATCGGTGCGGGCCTCTTCGCTATTACGCCA
GCTGGCGAAAGGGGGATGTGCTGCAAGGCGATTAAGTTGGGTAACGCCAGGGTTTTCCCAGTCACGACGT
TGTAAAACGACGGCCAGTGAGCGCGCGTAATACGACTCACTATAGGGCGAATTGGAGCTCTCTAGAATGC
AGGGGGGGGGGGGGGGGGSCCCCYCCCTCTCTGCGCGCTCGCTCGCTCACTGAGGCCGCCCGGGCAAAGC
CCGGGCGTCGGGCGACCTTTGGTCGCCCGGCCTCAGTGAGCGAGCGAGCGCGCAGAGAGGGAGTGGCCAA
CTCCATCACTAGGGGTTCCTCAGATCTGATATCGTCGACGACATTGATTATTGACTAGTTATTAATAGTA
ATCAATTACGGGGTCATTAGTTCATAGCCCATATATGGAGTTCCGCGTTACATAACTTACGGTAAATGGC
CCGCCTGGCTGACCGCCCAACGACCCCCGCCCATTGACGTCAATAATGACGTATGTTCCCATAGTAACGC
CAATAGGGACTTTCCATTGACGTCAATGGGTGGAGTATTTACGGTAAACTGCCCACTTGGCAGTACATCA
AGTGTATCATATGCCAAGTACGCCCCCTATTGACGTCAATGACGGTAAATGGCCCGCCTGGCATTATGCC
CAGTACATGACCTTATGGGACTTTCCTACTTGGCAGTACATCTACGTATTAGTCATCGCTATTACCATGG
TGATGCGGTTTTGGCAGTACATCAATGGGCGTGGATAGCGGTTTGACTCACGGGGATTTCCAAGTCTCCA
CCCCATTGACGTCAATGGGAGTTTGTTTTGGCACCAAAATCAACGGGACTTTCCAAAATGTCGTAACAAC
TCCGCCCCATTGACGCAAATGGGCGGTAGGCGTGTACGGTGGGAGGTCTATATAAGCAGAGCTCTCTGGC
TAACTAGAGAACCCACTGCTTACTGGCTTATCGAAATTAATACGACTCACTATAGGGAGACCCAAGCTGG
CTAGCATGGCCCCGAAGAAAAAGCGAAAGGTGGGCGGAAGCGGAGGTTCCATGAACATTAACGACCTGAT
TCGGGAAATAAAGAACAAGGACTACACGGTCAAGCTGTCAGGCACCGACTCCAACTCTATAACACAGCTC
ATTATAAGGGTTAATAATGATGGCAACGAATATGTCATCTCTGAATCCGAGAATGAATCAATCGTGGAGA
AATTCATCAGTGCATTTAAAAACGGCTGGCTTGCTACAACTTTGGAGCGGATTGAGAAGAATTTCGTCAT
AACTGATCCCAGGTTGCCTGATAATCCTATAATATTCGCCTCCGATAGTTTTCTTCAACTTACGGAGTAC
TCCAGAGAGGAGATACTGGGAAGGAATTGCAGATTCCTCCAAGGTCCAGAAACTGATAGAGCTACTGTGA
GGAAGATACGGGATGCCATTGACAATCAAACTGAAGTGACAGTGCAACTTATCAATTACACCAAGTCAGG
GAAAAAATTCTGGAACCTGTTCCATTTGCAACCCATGAGGGACCAAAAGGGCGATGTGCAATATTTCATA
GGCGTTCAACTTGATGGTACTGAACACGTCAGAGATGCGGCGGAGCGAGAAGGAGTGATGCTGATTAAGA
AAACAGCAGAGAATATCGACGAAGCGGCGAAAGAGTTGTACGAAGATGAGGAAGAGTTCTACAATGATAT
GCAAACTATCACACTGAAATCTGAGCTGAACTAGCTCGAGCGGCCGCCACTGTGCTGGATATCTGCAGAA
TTCCACCACACTGGACTAGTGGATCCGAGCTCGGTACCAAGCTTAAGTTTAAACCGCTGATCAGCCTCGA
CTGTGCCTTCTAGTTGCCAGCCATCTGTTGTTTGCCCCTCCCCCGTGCCTTCCTTGACCCTGGAAGGTGC
CACTCCCACTGTCCTTTCCTAATAAAATGAGGAAATTGCATCGCATTGTCTGAGTAGGTGTCATTCTATT
CTGGGGGGTGGGGTGGGGCAGGACAGCAAGGGGGAGGATTGGGAAGACAATAGCAGGCATGCTGGGGATG
CGGTGGGCTCTATGGGGCGCGCCGATATCAGATCTGGGAAACCAGATGATGGAGGTACCCACTCCCTCTA
TGCGCGCTCGCTCACTCACTCGGCCCTGGAGACCAAAGGTCTCCAGGGCGGAGACCAAAGGTCTCCAGGG
CCGAGTGAGTGAGCGAGCGCGCATAGAGGGAGTGGGTAGGACGCGTCCTGCAGGATGCATACTAGTGGTA
CCCAGCTTTTGTTCCCTTTAGTGAGGGTTAATTGCGCGCTTGGCGTAATCATGGTCATAGCTGTTTCCTG
TGTGAAATTGTTATCCGCTCACAATTCCACACAACATACGAGCCGGAAGCATAAAGTGTAAAGCCTGGGG
TGCCTAATGAGTGAGCTAACTCACATTAATTGCGTTGCGCTCACTGCCCGCTTTCCAGTCGGGAAACCTG
TCGTGCCAGCTGCATTAATGAATCGGCCAACGCGCGGGGAGAGGCGGTTTGCGTATTGGGCGCTCTTCCG
CTTCCTCGCTCACTGACTCGCTGCGCTCGGTCGTTCGGCTGCGGCGAGCGGTATCAGCTCACTCAAAGGC
GGTAATACGGTTATCCACAGAATCAGGGGATAACGCAGGAAAGAACATGTGAGCAAAAGGCCAGCAAAAG
GCCAGGAACCGTAAAAAGGCCGCGTTGCTGGCGTTTTTCCATAGGCTCCGCCCCCCTGACGAGCATCACA
AAAATCGACGCTCAAGTCAGAGGTGGCGAAACCCGACAGGACTATAAAGATACCAGGCGTTTCCCCCTGG
AAGCTCCCTCGTGCGCTCTCCTGTTCCGACCCTGCCGCTTACCGGATACCTGTCCGCCTTTCTCCCTTCG
GGAAGCGTGGCGCTTTCTCATAGCTCACGCTGTAGGTATCTCAGTTCGGTGTAGGTCGTTCGCTCCAAGC
TGGGCTGTGTGCACGAACCCCCCGTTCAGCCCGACCGCTGCGCCTTATCCGGTAACTATCGTCTTGAGTC
CAACCCGGTAAGACACGACTTATCGCCACTGGCAGCAGCCACTGGTAACAGGATTAGCAGAGCGAGGTAT
GTAGGCGGTGCTACAGAGTTCTTGAAGTGGTGGCCTAACTACGGCTACACTAGAAGAACAGTATTTGGTA
TCTGCGCTCTGCTGAAGCCAGTTACCTTCGGAAAAAGAGTTGGTAGCTCTTGATCCGGCAAACAAACCAC
CGCTGGTAGCGGTGGTTTTTTTGTTTGCAAGCAGCAGATTACGCGCAGAAAAAAAGGATCTCAAGAAGAT
CCTTTGATCTTTTCTACGGGGTCTGACGCTCAGTGGAACGAAAACTCACGTTAAGGGATTTTGGTCATGA
GATTATCAAAAAGGATCTTCACCTAGATCCTTTTAAATTAAAAATGAAGTTTTAAATCAATCTAAAGTAT
ATATGAGTAAACTTGGTCTGACAGTTACCAATGCTTAATCAGTGAGGCACCTATCTCAGCGATCTGTCTA
TTTCGTTCATCCATAGTTGCCTGACTCCCCGTCGTGTAGATAACTACGATACGGGAGGGCTTACCATCTG
GCCCCAGTGCTGCAATGATACCGCGAGACCCACGCTCACCGGCTCCAGATTTATCAGCAATAAACCAGCC
AGCCGGAAGGGCCGAGCGCAGAAGTGGTCCTGCAACTTTATCCGCCTCCATCCAGTCTATTAATTGTTGC
CGGGAAGCTAGAGTAAGTAGTTCGCCAGTTAATAGTTTGCGCAACGTTGTTGCCATTGCTACAGGCATCG
TGGTGTCACGCTCGTCGTTTGGTATGGCTTCATTCAGCTCCGGTTCCCAACGATCAAGGCGAGTTACATG
ATCCCCCATGTTGTGCAAAAAAGCGGTTAGCTCCTTCGGTCCTCCGATCGTTGTCAGAAGTAAGTTGGCC
GCAGTGTTATCACTCATGGTTATGGCAGCACTGCATAATTCTCTTACTGTCATGCCATCCGTAAGATGCT
TTTCTGTGACTGGTGAGTACTCAACCAAGTCATTCTGAGAATAGTGTATGCGGCGACCGAGTTGCTCTTG
CCCGGCGTCAATACGGGATAATACCGCGCCACATAGCAGAACTTTAAAAGTGCTCATCATTGGAAAACGT
TCTTCGGGGCGAAAACTCTCAAGGATCTTACCGCTGTTGAGATCCAGTTCGATGTAACCCACTCGTGCAC
CCAACTGATCTTCAGCATCTTTTACTTTCACCAGCGTTTCTGGGTGAGCAAAAACAGGAAGGCAAAATGC
CGCAAAAAAGGGAATAAGGGCGACACGGAAATGTTGAATACTCATACTCTTCCTTTTTCAATATTATTGA
AGCATTTATCAGGGTTATTGTCTCATGAGCGGATACATATTTGAATGTATTTAGAAAAATAAACAAATAG
GGGTTCCGCGCACATTTCCCCGAAAAGTGCCAC
Features (pLannotate 1.2.2; 18 found; start..end, strand, type, name):
     28..456     -  rep_origin     f1 ori (sequence partly withheld): f1 bacteriophage origin of replication; arrow indicates direction of (+) strand synthesis
    463..616     -  CDS            lacZα (fragment): LacZα fragment of β-galactosidase; lacZ fragment
    624..642     +  promoter       T7 promoter: promoter for bacteriophage T7 RNA polymerase
    697..826     -  repeat_region  AAV2 ITR (fragment): inverted terminal repeat of adeno-associated virus serotype 2 inverted
    846..1225    +  enhancer       CMV enhancer: human cytomegalovirus immediate early enhancer
   1226..1429    +  promoter       CMV promoter: human cytomegalovirus (CMV) immediate early promoter
   1425..1458    +  LTR            5' LTR (truncated) (fragment): truncated 5' long terminal repeat (LTR) from HIV-1
   1474..1492    +  promoter       T7 promoter: promoter for bacteriophage T7 RNA polymerase
   1767..2084    +  CDS            miniSOG: miniSOG is a basic (constitutively fluorescent) cyan fluorescent protein published in 2011, derived from Arabidopsis thaliana. It requires the cofactor flavin for fluorescence.
   2347..2571    +  polyA_signal   bGH poly(A) signal: bovine growth hormone polyadenylation signal
   2781..2799    -  promoter       T3 promoter: promoter for bacteriophage T3 RNA polymerase
   2844..2860    -  protein_bind   lac operator: The lac repressor binds to the lac operator to inhibit transcription in E. coli. This inhibition can be relieved by adding lactose or isopropyl-β-D-thiogalactopyranoside (IPTG). lac repressor encoded by lacI
   2868..2898    -  promoter       lac promoter: promoter for the E. coli lac operon
   2913..2934    -  protein_bind   CAP binding site: CAP binding activates transcription in the presence of cAMP. E. coli catabolite activator protein
   2947..3039    -  CDS            lacI (fragment): lac repressor; lacI; The lac repressor binds to the lac operator to inhibit transcription in E. coli. This inhibition can be relieved by adding lactose or isopropyl-β-D-thiogalactopyranoside (IPTG).
   3222..3810    -  rep_origin     ori: high-copy-number ColE1/pMB1/pBR322/pUC origin of replication
   3981..4841    -  CDS            AmpR: β-lactamase; bla; confers resistance to ampicillin, carbenicillin, and related antibiotics
   4842..4946    -  promoter       AmpR promoter: bla
