[The description below was written by a language model from this plasmid's Addgene catalogue record and pLannotate feature annotations shown in this document.]
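Description:
pAAV-CMV-CASANOVA is a self-complementary AAV (scAAV) transfer plasmid of about 5 kb for expressing the light-switchable anti-CRISPR protein CASANOVA in mammalian cells. It can be used by direct transfection or after packaging into AAV particles. It is propagated in E. coli on a high-copy ColE1/pUC-type origin with ampicillin selection (AmpR under its own bla promoter). The backbone also carries phagemid-type remnants: an f1 origin, lacZα and lacI fragments, lac promoter/operator elements, and T7 and T3 promoters.

The expression cassette consists of the human CMV immediate-early enhancer and promoter, the CASANOVA coding sequence, and a bovine growth hormone polyadenylation signal. CASANOVA is an engineered hybrid in which a LOV2 photosensory domain is combined with AcrIIA4, an inhibitor of Streptococcus pyogenes Cas9. According to the record, the protein blocks SpyCas9 in the dark and releases Cas9 activity on photoactivation, giving optogenetic control over CRISPR-Cas9 functions.

The automated annotation does not label the insert as such. The feature called "miniSOG" within the open reading frame most likely reflects homology to the LOV2 domain, since miniSOG is itself LOV-derived, rather than a separate fluorescent reporter. The short HIV-1 LTR and chicken β-actin promoter hits are probably annotation artefacts as well.

Only one partial AAV2 ITR is annotated, upstream of the CMV enhancer, in both the depositor and the sequencing-derived records. No downstream ITR is called. The depositor notes that repository sequencing found numerous discrepancies in the ITR sequences, although the plasmid is expected to perform as published.
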