Addgene plasmid #113036: pAAV-CMV-CASANOVA
Purpose: AAV vector for CASANOVA (AcrIIA4-LOV2 hybrid) expression in mammalian cells; enables optogenetic control of SpyCas9
Depositing lab: Dominik Niopek. Depositing organization: Universitaet Heidelberg. Publication: Engineered anti-CRISPR proteins for optogenetic control of CRISPR-Cas9. Bubeck F, Hoffmann MD, Harteveld Z, Aschenbrenner S, Bietz A, Waldhauer MC, Borner K, Fakhiri J, Schmelas C, Dietz L, Grimm D, Correia BE, Eils R, Niopek D. Nat Methods. 2018 Oct 30. pii: 10.1038/s41592-018-0178-9. doi: 10.1038/s41592-018-0178-9. PubMed 30377362.
Backbone
  Vector backbone: scAAV vector
  Total vector size (bp): 4973
  Vector type: Mammalian Expression, AAV, CRISPR, Synthetic Biology
Growth in bacteria
  Bacterial resistance: Ampicillin, 100 μg/mL
  Growth temperature: 37°C
  Growth strain: NEB Stable
  Copy number: High Copy
Gene/Insert
  Gene/Insert name: CASANOVA (for CRISPR/Cas9 activity switching via a novel optogenetic variant of AcrIIA4) (alt names: engineered AcrIIA4-LOV2 hybrid for optogenetic control of CRISPR/SpyCas9; inhibits SpyCas9 in the absence of light and releases Cas9 activity upon photoactivation)
Terms and licenses: Academic/Nonprofit Terms; Industry Terms: Not Available to Industry
Depositor comments: Addgene Next-Generation Sequence analysis identified numerous sequence discrepancies in ITR sequences. Plasmid is expected to function as described in the associated publication: PMID: 30377362
How to cite: pAAV-CMV-CASANOVA was a gift from Dominik Niopek (Addgene plasmid # 113036 ; http://n2t.net/addgene:113036 ; RRID:Addgene_113036)
